Addgene plasmid #170788: pET-15b(+) Mortierella verticillate (delta prenylation motif)
Purpose: Expresses pET-15b(+) Mortierella verticillate (delta prenylation motif)
Depositing lab: Kalle Gehring. Depositing organization: McGill University.
Backbone
  Vector backbone: pET-15B
  Backbone manufacturer: Novagen Inc., Madison, WI
  Backbone size w/o insert (bp): 5708
  Total vector size (bp): 6246
  Modifications to backbone: NA
  Vector type: Bacterial Expression
Growth in bacteria
  Bacterial resistance: Ampicillin, 100 μg/mL
  Growth temperature: 37°C
  Growth strain: DH5alpha
  Copy number: High Copy
Gene/Insert
  Gene/Insert name: Mortierella verticillate PRL
  Species: Mortierella verticillate
  Insert size (bp): 555
  Mutation: Deleted nucleotides coding for 4 C-terminal amino acids
  Promoter: AmpR, lacI
  Tag / fusion protein: N-terminal His-tag (N terminal on backbone)
  Cloning method: Restriction Enzyme; 5′ cloning site NdeI (not destroyed); 3′ cloning site BamHI (not destroyed)
  Sequencing primers: 5′ pET-15b Fwd; 3′ pET-15b Rev
Terms and licenses: Academic/Nonprofit Terms; Industry Terms: Not Available to Industry
How to cite: pET-15b(+) Mortierella verticillate (delta prenylation motif) was a gift from Kalle Gehring (Addgene plasmid # 170788 ; http://n2t.net/addgene:170788 ; RRID:Addgene_170788)
