[The description below was written by a language model from this plasmid's Addgene catalogue record and pLannotate feature annotations shown in this document.]
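Description:
pET-15b(+) Mortierella verticillate (delta prenylation motif) is a 6,246 bp bacterial expression plasmid built on the Novagen pET-15b backbone. It is maintained in E. coli through a pBR322-type ColE1 origin accompanied by the bom region and the rop gene, and it is selected with ampicillin via the β-lactamase gene and its own promoter. The catalogue lists it as high copy, although rop normally acts to hold copy number down. Several tetracycline-resistance fragments and a tet promoter appear in the annotation. These are non-functional remnants of the pBR322 ancestry rather than a usable marker.

The insert is a 555 bp coding sequence for a PRL-family phosphatase from the fungus Mortierella verticillate, cloned between NdeI and BamHI sites that both remain intact. The annotation software recognises it by similarity to human PTP4A1 (PRL1), a protein tyrosine phosphatase. The codons for the four C-terminal amino acids have been deleted, removing the prenylation motif so that the protein lacks the signal for lipid modification. The catalogue's promoter field names AmpR and lacI, but the feature table shows the expression cassette is the standard pET arrangement: a T7 promoter followed by a lac operator, the T7 gene 10 ribosome binding site, an N-terminal His-tag and a thrombin cleavage site upstream of the insert, and a T7 terminator downstream. The short hits labelled capTEV and SET1 most likely reflect the His-tag and backbone sequence near the terminator rather than real additional tags. The plasmid-borne lacI supplies repressor, so transcription requires a host providing T7 RNA polymerase and is induced with IPTG. This design suits production of recombinant His-tagged protein with a removable tag for affinity purification, although the record states no purpose beyond expression.
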