Features (pLannotate 1.2.2; 21 found; start..end, strand, type, name):
      1..25      +  protein_bind   lac operator: The lac repressor binds to the lac operator to inhibit transcription in E. coli. This inhibition can be relieved by adding lactose or isopropyl-β-D-thiogalactopyranoside (IPTG). lac repressor encoded by lacI
     40..62      +  RBS            RBS: efficient ribosome binding site from bacteriophage T7 gene 10 (Olins and Rangwala, 1989)
     81..97      +  CDS            capTEV™ (fragment): composite tag for in vivo biotinylation, TEV protease cleavage, and 6xHis tagging
    108..125     +  CDS            thrombin site: thrombin recognition and cleavage site
    192..665     +  CDS            PTP4A1 (fragment): TP4A1_HUMAN - Also known as PRL1, PTPCAAX1. Experimental evidence at protein level: Swiss-Prot protein existence level 1. Protein tyrosine phosphatase which stimulates progression from G1 into S phase during mitosis. May play a role in the development and maintenance of differentiating epithelial tissues. Enhances cell proliferation, cell motility and invasive activity, and promotes cancer metastasis. From Homo sapiens (Human).
    682..731     +  CDS            SET1 (fragment): solubility-enhancement tag derived from T7 phage gene 10B
    739..786     +  terminator     T7 terminator: transcription terminator for bacteriophage T7 RNA polymerase
    809..913     -  CDS            TcR (fragment): tetracycline efflux protein; tet; confers resistance to tetracycline
    961..989     -  promoter       tet promoter: E. coli promoter for tetracycline efflux protein gene
   1102..1206    +  promoter       AmpR promoter: bla
   1207..2067    +  CDS            AmpR: β-lactamase; bla; confers resistance to ampicillin, carbenicillin, and related antibiotics
   2238..2826    +  rep_origin     ori: high-copy-number ColE1/pMB1/pBR322/pUC origin of replication
   3012..3154    -  misc_feature   bom: basis of mobility region from pBR322
   3256..3447    -  CDS            rop: Rop protein, which maintains plasmids at low copy number; rop
   3464..3844    +  CDS            YPB1_ECOLX: Protein predicted: Swiss-Prot protein existence level 4. From Escherichia coli.
   4086..4710    -  CDS            TcR (fragment): tetracycline efflux protein; tet; confers resistance to tetracycline
   4725..4746    -  protein_bind   CAP binding site: CAP binding activates transcription in the presence of cAMP. E. coli catabolite activator protein
   4759..5841    -  CDS            lacI: lac repressor; lacI; The lac repressor binds to the lac operator to inhibit transcription in E. coli. This inhibition can be relieved by adding lactose or isopropyl-β-D-thiogalactopyranoside (IPTG).
   5842..5919    -  promoter       lacI promoter: lacI
   5927..6206    -  CDS            TcR (fragment): tetracycline efflux protein; tet; confers resistance to tetracycline
   6228..6246    +  promoter       T7 promoter: promoter for bacteriophage T7 RNA polymerase
>Addgene plasmid #170788 | pET-15b(+) Mortierella verticillate (delta prenylation motif) | addgene full sequence | sequence record 337769 | Addgene NGS Result
GGAATTGTGAGCGGATAACAATTCCCCTCTAGAAATAATTTTGTTTAACTTTAAGAAGGAGATATACCAT
GGGCAGCAGCCATCATCATCATCATCACAGCAGCGGCCTGGTGCCGCGCGGCAGCCATATGGCGCAGGCG
CCGATCTCTTCTACCACCCCGTCCCGTATCCACGGTTCTGAACCGCGTCTGCTGAACCGTCCGGCGCTGA
TCGAATACAAACACCTGCGTTTCCTGGTTTCTGACGCGCCGTCTGACTCTAACCTGCCGCTGTACGTTGC
GGAGTTCGAACGTCACACCGTTAAAGACGTTGTTCGTGTGTGCGACCCGACCTACGGCACCGGTCTGATG
AAAGAACGTGGTATCCAGGTTTACGATTGGCCGTTCAACGACGGTGAAGGTCCGCCGACCAACATCACCA
ACGACTGGCTGCGTCTGGTTGGTCTGCGTTTCGGTACTGACCCGGAACAGATCCCGCAGGGTGCTATCGC
TGTTCACTGCGTTGCGGGCCTGGGTCGTGCGCCGCTGCTGGTTGCGATCGCGCTGATCGAAGCGGGTATG
TCTCCGGAAGAATCTGTGGAATTTGTTCGTACCAAACGTCGTGGTGCGCTGAACACCAAACAGGTTAAAT
ACGTTCGTGAATACAAACGTAAATCTCGTAAACGTTCTCTGTAAGGATCCGGCTGCTAACAAAGCCCGAA
AGGAAGCTGAGTTGGCTGCTGCCACCGCTGAGCAATAACTAGCATAACCCCTTGGGGCCTCTAAACGGGT
CTTGAGGGGTTTTTTGCTGAAAGGAGGAACTATATCCGGATATCCCGCAAGAGGCCCGGCAGTACCGGCA
TAACCAAGCCTATGCCTACAGCATCCAGGGTGACGGTGCCGAGGATGACGATGAGCGCATTGTTAGATTT
CATACACGGTGCCTGACTGCGTTAGCAATTTAACTGTGATAAACTACCGCATTAAAGCTTATCGATGATA
AGCTGTCAAACATGAGAATTCTTGAAGACGAAAGGGCCTCGTGATACGCCTATTTTTATAGGTTAATGTC
ATGATAATAATGGTTTCTTAGACGTCAGGTGGCACTTTTCGGGGAAATGTGCGCGGAACCCCTATTTGTT
TATTTTTCTAAATACATTCAAATATGTATCCGCTCATGAGACAATAACCCTGATAAATGCTTCAATAATA
TTGAAAAAGGAAGAGTATGAGTATTCAACATTTCCGTGTCGCCCTTATTCCCTTTTTTGCGGCATTTTGC
CTTCCTGTTTTTGCTCACCCAGAAACGCTGGTGAAAGTAAAAGATGCTGAAGATCAGTTGGGTGCACGAG
TGGGTTACATCGAACTGGATCTCAACAGCGGTAAGATCCTTGAGAGTTTTCGCCCCGAAGAACGTTTTCC
AATGATGAGCACTTTTAAAGTTCTGCTATGTGGCGCGGTATTATCCCGTGTTGACGCCGGGCAAGAGCAA
CTCGGTCGCCGCATACACTATTCTCAGAATGACTTGGTTGAGTACTCACCAGTCACAGAAAAGCATCTTA
CGGATGGCATGACAGTAAGAGAATTATGCAGTGCTGCCATAACCATGAGTGATAACACTGCGGCCAACTT
ACTTCTGACAACGATCGGAGGACCGAAGGAGCTAACCGCTTTTTTGCACAACATGGGGGATCATGTAACT
CGCCTTGATCGTTGGGAACCGGAGCTGAATGAAGCCATACCAAACGACGAGCGTGACACCACGATGCCTG
CAGCAATGGCAACAACGTTGCGCAAACTATTAACTGGCGAACTACTTACTCTAGCTTCCCGGCAACAATT
AATAGACTGGATGGAGGCGGATAAAGTTGCAGGACCACTTCTGCGCTCGGCCCTTCCGGCTGGCTGGTTT
ATTGCTGATAAATCTGGAGCCGGTGAGCGTGGGTCTCGCGGTATCATTGCAGCACTGGGGCCAGATGGTA
AGCCCTCCCGTATCGTAGTTATCTACACGACGGGGAGTCAGGCAACTATGGATGAACGAAATAGACAGAT
CGCTGAGATAGGTGCCTCACTGATTAAGCATTGGTAACTGTCAGACCAAGTTTACTCATATATACTTTAG
ATTGATTTAAAACTTCATTTTTAATTTAAAAGGATCTAGGTGAAGATCCTTTTTGATAATCTCATGACCA
AAATCCCTTAACGTGAGTTTTCGTTCCACTGAGCGTCAGACCCCGTAGAAAAGATCAAAGGATCTTCTTG
AGATCCTTTTTTTCTGCGCGTAATCTGCTGCTTGCAAACAAAAAAACCACCGCTACCAGCGGTGGTTTGT
TTGCCGGATCAAGAGCTACCAACTCTTTTTCCGAAGGTAACTGGCTTCAGCAGAGCGCAGATACCAAATA
CTGTCCTTCTAGTGTAGCCGTAGTTAGGCCACCACTTCAAGAACTCTGTAGCACCGCCTACATACCTCGC
TCTGCTAATCCTGTTACCAGTGGCTGCTGCCAGTGGCGATAAGTCGTGTCTTACCGGGTTGGACTCAAGA
CGATAGTTACCGGATAAGGCGCAGCGGTCGGGCTGAACGGGGGGTTCGTGCACACAGCCCAGCTTGGAGC
GAACGACCTACACCGAACTGAGATACCTACAGCGTGAGCTATGAGAAAGCGCCACGCTTCCCGAAGGGAG
AAAGGCGGACAGGTATCCGGTAAGCGGCAGGGTCGGAACAGGAGAGCGCACGAGGGAGCTTCCAGGGGGA
AACGCCTGGTATCTTTATAGTCCTGTCGGGTTTCGCCACCTCTGACTTGAGCGTCGATTTTTGTGATGCT
CGTCAGGGGGGCGGAGCCTATGGAAAAACGCCAGCAACGCGGCCTTTTTACGGTTCCTGGCCTTTTGCTG
GCCTTTTGCTCACATGTTCTTTCCTGCGTTATCCCCTGATTCTGTGGATAACCGTATTACCGCCTTTGAG
TGAGCTGATACCGCTCGCCGCAGCCGAACGACCGAGCGCAGCGAGTCAGTGAGCGAGGAAGCGGAAGAGC
GCCTGATGCGGTATTTTCTCCTTACGCATCTGTGCGGTATTTCACACCGCATATATGGTGCACTCTCAGT
ACAATCTGCTCTGATGCCGCATAGTTAAGCCAGTATACACTCCGCTATCGCTACGTGACTGGGTCATGGC
TGCGCCCCGACACCCGCCAACACCCGCTGACGCGCCCTGACGGGCTTGTCTGCTCCCGGCATCCGCTTAC
AGACAAGCTGTGACCGTCTCCGGGAGCTGCATGTGTCAGAGGTTTTCACCGTCATCACCGAAACGCGCGA
GGCAGCTGCGGTAAAGCTCATCAGCGTGGTCGTGAAGCGATTCACAGATGTCTGCCTGTTCATCCGCGTC
CAGCTCGTTGAGTTTCTCCAGAAGCGTTAATGTCTGGCTTCTGATAAAGCGGGCCATGTTAAGGGCGGTT
TTTTCCTGTTTGGTCACTGATGCCTCCGTGTAAGGGGGATTTCTGTTCATGGGGGTAATGATACCGATGA
AACGAGAGAGGATGCTCACGATACGGGTTACTGATGATGAACATGCCCGGTTACTGGAACGTTGTGAGGG
TAAACAACTGGCGGTATGGATGCGGCGGGACCAGAGAAAAATCACTCAGGGTCAATGCCAGCGCTTCGTT
AATACAGATGTAGGTGTTCCACAGGGTAGCCAGCAGCATCCTGCGATGCAGATCCGGAACATAATGGTGC
AGGGCGCTGACTTCCGCGTTTCCAGACTTTACGAAACACGGAAACCGAAGACCATTCATGTTGTTGCTCA
GGTCGCAGACGTTTTGCAGCAGCAGTCGCTTCACGTTCGCTCGCGTATCGGTGATTCATTCTGCTAACCA
GTAAGGCAACCCCGCCAGCCTAGCCGGGTCCTCAACGACAGGAGCACGATCATGCGCACCCGTGGCCAGG
ACCCAACGCTGCCCGAGATGCGCCGCGTGCGGCTGCTGGAGATGGCGGACGCGATGGATATGTTCTGCCA
AGGGTTGGTTTGCGCATTCACAGTTCTCCGCAAGAATTGATTGGCTCCAATTCTTGGAGTGGTGAATCCG
TTAGCGAGGTGCCGCCGGCTTCCATTCAGGTCGAGGTGGCCCGGCTCCATGCACCGCGACGCAACGCGGG
GAGGCAGACAAGGTATAGGGCGGCGCCTACAATCCATGCCAACCCGTTCCATGTGCTCGCCGAGGCGGCA
TAAATCGCCGTGACGATCAGCGGTCCAGTGATCGAAGTTAGGCTGGTAAGAGCCGCGAGCGATCCTTGAA
GCTGTCCCTGATGGTCGTCATCTACCTGCCTGGACAGCATGGCCTGCAACGCGGGCATCCCGATGCCGCC
GGAAGCGAGAAGAATCATAATGGGGAAGGCCATCCAGCCTCGCGTCGCGAACGCCAGCAAGACGTAGCCC
AGCGCGTCGGCCGCCATGCCGGCGATAATGGCCTGCTTCTCGCCGAAACGTTTGGTGGCGGGACCAGTGA
CGAAGGCTTGAGCGAGGGCGTGCAAGATTCCGAATACCGCAAGCGACAGGCCGATCATCGTCGCGCTCCA
GCGAAAGCGGTCCTCGCCGAAAATGACCCAGAGCGCTGCCGGCACCTGTCCTACGAGTTGCATGATAAAG
AAGACAGTCATAAGTGCGGCGACGATAGTCATGCCCCGCGCCCACCGGAAGGAGCTGACTGGGTTGAAGG
CTCTCAAGGGCATCGGTCGAGATCCCGGTGCCTAATGAGTGAGCTAACTTACATTAATTGCGTTGCGCTC
ACTGCCCGCTTTCCAGTCGGGAAACCTGTCGTGCCAGCTGCATTAATGAATCGGCCAACGCGCGGGGAGA
GGCGGTTTGCGTATTGGGCGCCAGGGTGGTTTTTCTTTTCACCAGTGAGACGGGCAACAGCTGATTGCCC
TTCACCGCCTGGCCCTGAGAGAGTTGCAGCAAGCGGTCCACGCTGGTTTGCCCCAGCAGGCGAAAATCCT
GTTTGATGGTGGTTAACGGCGGGATATAACATGAGCTGTCTTCGGTATCGTCGTATCCCACTACCGAGAT
ATCCGCACCAACGCGCAGCCCGGACTCGGTAATGGCGCGCATTGCGCCCAGCGCCATCTGATCGTTGGCA
ACCAGCATCGCAGTGGGAACGATGCCCTCATTCAGCATTTGCATGGTTTGTTGAAAACCGGACATGGCAC
TCCAGTCGCCTTCCCGTTCCGCTATCGGCTGAATTTGATTGCGAGTGAGATATTTATGCCAGCCAGCCAG
ACGCAGACGCGCCGAGACAGAACTTAATGGGCCCGCTAACAGCGCGATTTGCTGGTGACCCAATGCGACC
AGATGCTCCACGCCCAGTCGCGTACCGTCTTCATGGGAGAAAATAATACTGTTGATGGGTGTCTGGTCAG
AGACATCAAGAAATAACGCCGGAACATTAGTGCAGGCAGCTTCCACAGCAATGGCATCCTGGTCATCCAG
CGGATAGTTAATGATCAGCCCACTGACGCGTTGCGCGAGAAGATTGTGCACCGCCGCTTTACAGGCTTCG
ACGCCGCTTCGTTCTACCATCGACACCACCACGCTGGCACCCAGTTGATCGGCGCGAGATTTAATCGCCG
CGACAATTTGCGACGGCGCGTGCAGGGCCAGACTGGAGGTGGCAACGCCAATCAGCAACGACTGTTTGCC
CGCCAGTTGTTGTGCCACGCGGTTGGGAATGTAATTCAGCTCCGCCATCGCCGCTTCCACTTTTTCCCGC
GTTTTCGCAGAAACGTGGCTGGCCTGGTTCACCACGCGGGAAACGGTCTGATAAGAGACACCGGCATACT
CTGCGACATCGTATAACGTTACTGGTTTCACATTCACCACCCTGAATTGACTCTCTTCCGGGCGCTATCA
TGCCATACCGCGAAAGGTTTTGCGCCATTCGATGGTGTCCGGGATCTCGACGCTCTCCCTTATGCGACTC
CTGCATTAGGAAGCAGCCCAGTAGTAGGTTGAGGCCGTTGAGCACCGCCGCCGCAAGGAATGGTGCATGC
AAGGAGATGGCGCCCAACAGTCCCCCGGCCACGGGGCCTGCCACCATACCCACGCCGAAACAAGCGCTCA
TGAGCCCGAAGTGGCGAGCCCGATCTTCCCCATCGGTGATGTCGGCGATATAGGCGCCAGCAACCGCACC
TGTGGCGCCGGTGATGCCGGCCACGATGCGTCCGGCGTAGAGGATCGAGATCTCGATCCCGCGAAATTAA
TACGACTCACTATAGG
